Addgene plasmid #22972: pcDNA GAL4 CREB 1-341
Depositing lab: Marc Montminy. Depositing organization: Salk Institute for Biological Studies. Publication: Genome-wide analysis of CREB target genes reveals a core promoter requirement for cAMP responsiveness. Conkright MD, Guzman E, Flechner L, Su AI, Hogenesch JB, Montminy M. Mol Cell. 2003 Apr . 11(4):1101-8. 10.1016/S1097-2765(03)00134-5 PubMed 12718894.
Backbone
  Vector backbone: pcDNA
  Backbone size w/o insert (bp): 5000
  Vector type: Mammalian Expression
Growth in bacteria
  Bacterial resistance: Ampicillin, 100 μg/mL
  Growth temperature: 37°C
  Growth strain: DH5alpha
  Copy number: Unknown
Gene/Insert
  Gene/Insert name: CREB
  Species: R. norvegicus (rat); GAL4-fusion
  Tag / fusion protein: GAL4 DNA-binding domain (N terminal on insert)
  Cloning method: Restriction Enzyme
  Sequencing primers: 5′ T7
Terms and licenses: Academic/Nonprofit Terms; Industry Terms: Not Available to Industry
Depositor comments: GAL4 DNA-binding domain fused N-terminally to full-length CREB cDNA (aa 1-341)
How to cite: pcDNA GAL4 CREB 1-341 was a gift from Marc Montminy (Addgene plasmid # 22972 ; http://n2t.net/addgene:22972 ; RRID:Addgene_22972)
