[The description below was written by a language model from this plasmid's Addgene catalogue record.]
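Description:
pcDNA GAL4 CREB 1-341 is a mammalian expression plasmid built on a pcDNA backbone of about 5 kb (excluding the insert) and propagated in E. coli under ampicillin selection. The record does not give a feature table, so the promoter, polyadenylation signal, origins of replication and any mammalian selection marker are not explicitly stated. pcDNA-family vectors generally drive expression from the CMV immediate-early promoter, and the listed T7 sequencing primer is consistent with a T7 promoter site lying just upstream of the cloning region, but these details are not confirmed by the record. Copy number is listed as unknown.

The insert encodes full-length rat (R. norvegicus) CREB, amino acids 1-341, with the GAL4 DNA-binding domain fused to its N terminus; it was assembled by restriction enzyme cloning. CREB is the cAMP response element-binding protein, a transcription factor that activates target genes in response to cAMP signalling. Fusing it to the yeast GAL4 DNA-binding domain redirects it to GAL4 upstream activating sequences, so that its transactivation potential can be measured on a co-transfected GAL4-responsive reporter, largely independent of endogenous CREB family members that act at native cAMP response elements. Because this construct retains the full-length protein, including CREB's own DNA-binding and dimerisation region, it can serve as a reference alongside truncated GAL4-CREB fusions. The associated publication concerns genome-wide analysis of CREB target genes and the core promoter requirements for cAMP responsiveness, which fits use of this plasmid in transient transfection assays of cAMP-inducible, CREB-dependent transcription in mammalian cells.
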