>Addgene plasmid #22972 | pcDNA GAL4 CREB 1-341 | addgene partial sequence | sequence record 28868 | 22972 with SP6
CGACGGTACCCCCAATCCAGTCCATTTTCCACCACAATAGGTGAAAATTTAAATCCCAAATTAATCTGAC
TTGTGGCAGTAAAGGTCCTTAAGTGCTTTTAGCTCCTCAATCAATGTTTTGTTTTGGTTTTCAAGCACTG
CCACTCTGTTCTCTAAACATTTCACATATTCTTTCTTCTTTCTACGACATTCTCTTGCTGCTTCCCTGTT
CTTCATTAGACGAACCTCTCTCTTTCGTGCTGCTTCTTCAGCAGGCTGTGTAGGAAGTGCTGGGGAGGAC
GCCATAACAACTCCAGGGGCAATGGTGCTAGTGGGTGCTGTGCGAATCTGGTATGTTTGTACATCACCAG
AGGCAGCTTGAACAACAACTTGGTTGCTGGGCACTAGAATCTGCTGTCCATCAGTGGTCTGTGCATATTG
TAGAATGGTAGTACCCGGCTGAGTGGCAGCTGCATTGGTCATGGTTAATGTCTGCAGGCCCTGTACCCCA
TCGGTACCATTGTTAGCCAGCTGTATTGCTCCTCCCTGGGTAATGGCAATATACTGCCCACTGCTAGTTT
GGTAAATCGGGGTTGGCACTGTTACAGTGGTGATGGCAGGGGCTGAAGTCTCTTCTTCTGATTTTTCTTC
TTCNATCCTTGNCACCCNTGGT
