>Addgene plasmid #22972 | pcDNA GAL4 CREB 1-341 | addgene partial sequence | sequence record 28869 | 22972 with Gal4 N-term
GACTCTGGAGCAGANAACCAGCAGAGTGGAGATGCTGCTGTAACAGAAGCTGAAAGTCAACAAATGACAG
TTCAAGCCCAGCCACAGATTGCCACATTAGCCCAGGTATCCATGCCAGCAGCTCATGCGACGTCATCTGC
TCCCACTGTAACCTTAGTGCAGCTGCCCAATGGGCAGACAGTCCAGGTCCATGGGGTCATCCAGGCGGCC
CAGCCATCAGTTATTCAGTCTCCACAAGTCCAAACAGTTCAGTCTTCCTGTAAGGACTTAAAAAGACTTT
TCTCCGGAACTCAGATTTCAACTATTGCAGAAAGTGAAGATTCACAGGAGTCTGTGGATAGTGTAACTGA
TTCCCAAAAACGAAGGGAAATCCTTTCAAGGAGGCCTTCCTACAGGAAAATTTTGAATGACTTATCTTCT
GATGCACCAGGGGTGCCAAGGATTGAAGAAGAAAAATCAGAAGAAGAGACTTCAGCCCCTGCCATCACCA
CTGTAACAGTGCCAACCCCGATTTACCAAACTAGCAGTGGGCAGTATATTGCCATTACCCAGGGAGGAGC
AATACAGCTGGCTAACAATGGTACCGATGGGGTACAGGGCCTGCAGACATTAACCATGACCAATGCAGCT
GCCACTCAGCCGGGTACTACCATTCTACAATATGCACAGACCACTGATGGACAGCAGATTCTAGTGCCCA
